Addgene plasmid #105977: pME GFP-PCNA
Purpose: entry clone for gateway cloning, cell cycle marker proliferative cell nuclear antigen PCNA
Depositing lab: Caren Norden. Depositing organization: Max Planck Institute of Molecular Cell Biology and Genetics. Publication: Independent modes of ganglion cell translocation ensure correct lamination of the zebrafish retina. Icha J, Kunath C, Rocha-Martins M, Norden C. J Cell Biol. 2016 Oct 24;215(2):259-275. 10.1083/jcb.201604095 PubMed 27810916.
Backbone
  Vector backbone: p_DONR221(P1-P2)
  Vector type: Bacterial Expression
Growth in bacteria
  Bacterial resistance: Kanamycin, 50 μg/mL
  Growth temperature: 37°C
  Growth strain: DH5alpha
  Copy number: High Copy
Gene/Insert
  Gene/Insert name: PCNA (alt name: ATLD2)
  Species: H. sapiens (human)
  Entrez Gene: PCNA (a.k.a. ATLD2)
  Tag / fusion protein: GFP (N terminal on insert)
  Cloning method: Gateway Cloning
Terms and licenses: Academic/Nonprofit Terms; Industry Terms: Not Available to Industry
How to cite: pME GFP-PCNA was a gift from Caren Norden (Addgene plasmid # 105977 ; http://n2t.net/addgene:105977 ; RRID:Addgene_105977)
