[The description below was written by a language model from this plasmid's Addgene catalogue record and pLannotate feature annotations shown in this document.]
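Description:
pME GFP-PCNA is a Gateway middle entry clone of about 4.1 kb built on the pDONR221 (P1-P2) backbone. It carries a fusion of EGFP to the N terminus of human proliferating cell nuclear antigen (PCNA, also listed as ATLD2). It is maintained in E. coli through a high-copy ColE1/pUC-type origin of replication and selected with kanamycin via an aminoglycoside phosphotransferase (KanR) gene. Although catalogued as a bacterial expression vector, it functions as a shuttle for the insert. The feature table shows no promoter positioned to drive the fusion. The only annotated promoter is a T7 promoter just outside attL2, oriented back toward the insert on the antisense strand. The rrnB T1 and T2 terminators upstream of attL1 insulate the cassette from read-through transcription. The short lacI and lacZα fragments are backbone remnants.

The EGFP and PCNA coding sequences lie in the same orientation, separated by a short linker region, and are flanked by attL1 and attL2. These sites allow an LR Clonase reaction to transfer the fusion directionally into an attR-containing destination vector, either alone or combined with separate 5' promoter and 3' entry clones in multisite Gateway assembly. The final promoter and host context are therefore set by the destination construct.

PCNA is the sliding-clamp cofactor of DNA polymerase delta and concentrates at replication sites, so the fluorescent fusion's nuclear distribution changes with cell cycle stage. The record describes the construct as a cell cycle marker. The associated work concerns the zebrafish retina, which suggests use in live imaging of cells in that tissue.
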