Features (pLannotate 1.2.2; 11 found; start..end, strand, type, name):
    121..213     +  CDS            lacI (fragment): lac repressor; lacI; The lac repressor binds to the lac operator to inhibit transcription in E. coli. This inhibition can be relieved by adding lactose or isopropyl-β-D-thiogalactopyranoside (IPTG).
    268..295     -  terminator     rrnB T2 terminator: transcription terminator T2 from the E. coli rrnB gene
    427..470     +  terminator     rrnB T1 terminator: Escherichia coli rrnB; transcription terminator T1 from the E. coli rrnB gene
    517..553     -  CDS            lacZα (fragment): LacZα fragment of β-galactosidase; lacZ fragment
    569..668     +  protein_bind   attL1: mutant version of attL; recombination site for the Gateway® LR reaction LR Clonase™
    710..1426    +  CDS            EGFP: EGFP is a basic (constitutively fluorescent) green fluorescent protein published in 1996, derived from Aequorea victoria. It is reported to be a rapidly-maturing weak dimer with moderate acid sensitivity.
   1481..2263    +  CDS            PCNA: PCNA_HUMAN - Experimental evidence at protein level: Swiss-Prot protein existence level 1. Auxiliary protein of DNA polymerase delta and is involved in the control of eukaryotic DNA replication by increasing the polymerase's processibility during elongation of the leading strand. Induces a robust stimulatory effect on the 3'-5' exonuclease and 3'- phosphodiesterase, but not apurinic-apyrimidinic (AP) endonuclease, APEX2 activities. Has to be loaded onto DNA in order to be able to stimulate APEX2. Plays a key role in DNA damage response (DDR) by being conveniently positioned at the replication
   2268..2367    -  protein_bind   attL2: mutant version of attL; recombination site for the Gateway® LR reaction LR Clonase™
   2385..2403    -  promoter       T7 promoter: promoter for bacteriophage T7 RNA polymerase
   2537..3346    +  CDS            KanR: aminoglycoside phosphotransferase; aph(3')-Ia; confers resistance to kanamycin in bacteria or G418 (Geneticin®) in eukaryotes
   3493..4081    +  rep_origin     ori: high-copy-number ColE1/pMB1/pBR322/pUC origin of replication
>Addgene plasmid #105977 | pME GFP-PCNA | depositor full sequence | sequence record 200748 | pME GFP-PCNA sequence 4143 bps
CTTTCCTGCGTTATCCCCTGATTCTGTGGATAACCGTATTACCGCCTTTGAGTGAGCTGATACCGCTCGC
CGCAGCCGAACGACCGAGCGCAGCGAGTCAGTGAGCGAGGAAGCGGAAGAGCGCCCAATACGCAAACCGC
CTCTCCCCGCGCGTTGGCCGATTCATTAATGCAGCTGGCACGACAGGTTTCCCGACTGGAAAGCGGGCAG
TGAGCGCAACGCAATTAATACGCGTACCGCTAGCCAGGAAGAGTTTGTAGAAACGCAAAAAGGCCATCCG
TCAGGATGGCCTTCTGCTTAGTTTGATGCCTGGCAGTTTATGGCGGGCGTCCTGCCCGCCACCCTCCGGG
CCGTTGCTTCACAACGTTCAAATCCGCTCCCGGCGGATTTGTCCTACTCAGGAGAGCGTTCACCGACAAA
CAACAGATAAAACGAAAGGCCCAGTCTTCCGACTGAGCCTTTCGTTTTATTTGATGCCTGGCAGTTCCCT
ACTCTCGCGTTAACGCTAGCATGGATGTTTTCCCAGTCACGACGTTGTAAAACGACGGCCAGTCTTAAGC
TCGGGCCCCAAATAATGATTTTATTTTGACTGATAGTGACCTGTTCGTTGCAACAAATTGATGAGCAATG
CTTTTTTATAATGCCAACTTTGTACAAAAAAGCAGGCTGGCCGAAGAAGAAGCGCAAAGTACTGGTACCG
GTCGCCACCATGGTGAGCAAGGGCGAGGAGCTGTTCACCGGGGTGGTGCCCATCCTGGTCGAGCTGGACG
GCGACGTAAACGGCCACAAGTTCAGCGTGTCCGGCGAGGGCGAGGGCGATGCCACCTACGGCAAGCTGAC
CCTGAAGTTCATCTGCACCACCGGCAAGCTGCCCGTGCCCTGGCCCACCCTCGTGACCACCCTGACCTAC
GGCGTGCAGTGCTTCAGCCGCTACCCCGACCACATGAAGCAGCACGACTTCTTCAAGTCCGCCATGCCCG
AAGGCTACGTCCAGGAGCGCACCATCTTCTTCAAGGACGACGGCAACTACAAGACCCGCGCCGAGGTGAA
GTTCGAGGGCGACACCCTGGTGAACCGCATCGAGCTGAAGGGCATCGACTTCAAGGAGGACGGCAACATC
CTGGGGCACAAGCTGGAGTACAACTACAACAGCCACAACGTCTATATCATGGCCGACAAGCAGAAGAACG
GCATCAAGGCCAACTTCAAGATCCGCCACAACATCGAGGACGGCAGCGTGCAGCTCGCCGACCACTACCA
GCAGAACACCCCCATCGGCGACGGCCCCGTGCTGCTGCCCGACAACCACTACCTGAGCACCCAGTCCGCC
CTGAGCAAAGACCCCAACGAGAAGCGCGATCACATGGTCCTGCTGGAGTTCGTGACCGCCGCCGGGATCA
CTCTCGGCATGGACGAGCTGTACAAGGGCGAAGGGCAAGGGCAAGGGCAAGGGCCGGGCCGCGGCTACGC
GTATCGATCCATGTTCGAGGCGCGCCTGGTCCAGGGCTCCATCCTCAAGAAGGTGTTGGAGGCACTCAAG
GACCTCATCAACGAGGCCTGCTGGGATATTAGCTCCAGCGGTGTAAACCTGCAGAGCATGGACTCGTCCC
ACGTCTCTTTGGTGCAGCTCACCCTGCGGTCTGAGGGCTTCGACACCTACCGCTGCGACCGCAACCTGGC
CATGGGCGTGAACCTCACCAGTATGTCCAAAATACTAAAATGCGCCGGCAATGAAGATATCATTACACTA
AGGGCCGAAGATAACGCGGATACCTTGGCGCTAGTATTTGAAGCACCAAACCAGGAGAAAGTTTCAGACT
ATGAAATGAAGTTGATGGATTTAGATGTTGAACAACTTGGAATTCCAGAACAGGAGTACAGCTGTGTAGT
AAAGATGCCTTCTGGTGAATTTGCACGTATATGCCGAGATCTCAGCCATATTGGAGATGCTGTTGTAATT
TCCTGTGCAAAAGACGGAGTGAAATTTTCTGCAAGTGGAGAACTTGGAAATGGAAACATTAAATTGTCAC
AGACAAGTAATGTCGATAAAGAGGAGGAAGCTGTTACCATAGAGATGAATGAACCAGTTCAACTAACTTT
TGCACTGAGGTACCTGAACTTCTTTACAAAAGCCACTCCACTCTCTTCAACGGTGACACTCAGTATGTCT
GCAGATGTACCCCTTGTTGTAGAGTATAAAATTGCGGATATGGGACACTTAAAATACTACTTGGCTCCCA
AGATCGAGGATGAAGAAGGATCTTAGGACCCAGCTTTCTTGTACAAAGTTGGCATTATAAGAAAGCATTG
CTTATCAATTTGTTGCAACGAACAGGTCACTATCAGTCAAAATAAAATCATTATTTGCCATCCAGCTGAT
ATCCCCTATAGTGAGTCGTATTACATGGTCATAGCTGTTTCCTGGCAGCTCTGGCCCGTGTCTCAAAATC
TCTGATGTTACATTGCACAAGATAAAATAATATCATCATGAACAATAAAACTGTCTGCTTACATAAACAG
TAATACAAGGGGTGTTATGAGCCATATTCAACGGGAAACGTCGAGGCCGCGATTAAATTCCAACATGGAT
GCTGATTTATATGGGTATAAATGGGCTCGCGATAATGTCGGGCAATCAGGTGCGACAATCTATCGCTTGT
ATGGGAAGCCCGATGCGCCAGAGTTGTTTCTGAAACATGGCAAAGGTAGCGTTGCCAATGATGTTACAGA
TGAGATGGTCAGACTAAACTGGCTGACGGAATTTATGCCTCTTCCGACCATCAAGCATTTTATCCGTACT
CCTGATGATGCATGGTTACTCACCACTGCGATCCCCGGAAAAACAGCATTCCAGGTATTAGAAGAATATC
CTGATTCAGGTGAAAATATTGTTGATGCGCTGGCAGTGTTCCTGCGCCGGTTGCATTCGATTCCTGTTTG
TAATTGTCCTTTTAACAGCGATCGCGTATTTCGTCTCGCTCAGGCGCAATCACGAATGAATAACGGTTTG
GTTGATGCGAGTGATTTTGATGACGAGCGTAATGGCTGGCCTGTTGAACAAGTCTGGAAAGAAATGCATA
AACTTTTGCCATTCTCACCGGATTCAGTCGTCACTCATGGTGATTTCTCACTTGATAACCTTATTTTTGA
CGAGGGGAAATTAATAGGTTGTATTGATGTTGGACGAGTCGGAATCGCAGACCGATACCAGGATCTTGCC
ATCCTATGGAACTGCCTCGGTGAGTTTTCTCCTTCATTACAGAAACGGCTTTTTCAAAAATATGGTATTG
ATAATCCTGATATGAATAAATTGCAGTTTCATTTGATGCTCGATGAGTTTTTCTAATCAGAATTGGTTAA
TTGGTTGTAACACTGGCAGAGCATTACGCTGACTTGACGGGACGGCGCAAGCTCATGACCAAAATCCCTT
AACGTGAGTTACGCGTCGTTCCACTGAGCGTCAGACCCCGTAGAAAAGATCAAAGGATCTTCTTGAGATC
CTTTTTTTCTGCGCGTAATCTGCTGCTTGCAAACAAAAAAACCACCGCTACCAGCGGTGGTTTGTTTGCC
GGATCAAGAGCTACCAACTCTTTTTCCGAAGGTAACTGGCTTCAGCAGAGCGCAGATACCAAATACTGTT
CTTCTAGTGTAGCCGTAGTTAGGCCACCACTTCAAGAACTCTGTAGCACCGCCTACATACCTCGCTCTGC
TAATCCTGTTACCAGTGGCTGCTGCCAGTGGCGATAAGTCGTGTCTTACCGGGTTGGACTCAAGACGATA
GTTACCGGATAAGGCGCAGCGGTCGGGCTGAACGGGGGGTTCGTGCACACAGCCCAGCTTGGAGCGAACG
ACCTACACCGAACTGAGATACCTACAGCGTGAGCTATGAGAAAGCGCCACGCTTCCCGAAGGGAGAAAGG
CGGACAGGTATCCGGTAAGCGGCAGGGTCGGAACAGGAGAGCGCACGAGGGAGCTTCCAGGGGGAAACGC
CTGGTATCTTTATAGTCCTGTCGGGTTTCGCCACCTCTGACTTGAGCGTCGATTTTTGTGATGCTCGTCA
GGGGGGCGGAGCCTATGGAAAAACGCCAGCAACGCGGCCTTTTTACGGTTCCTGGCCTTTTGCTGGCCTT
TTGCTCACATGTT
