Features (pLannotate 1.2.2; 11 found; start..end, strand, type, name):
    121..213     +  CDS            lacI (fragment): lac repressor; lacI; The lac repressor binds to the lac operator to inhibit transcription in E. coli. This inhibition can be relieved by adding lactose or isopropyl-β-D-thiogalactopyranoside (IPTG).
    268..295     -  terminator     rrnB T2 terminator: transcription terminator T2 from the E. coli rrnB gene
    427..470     +  terminator     rrnB T1 terminator: Escherichia coli rrnB; transcription terminator T1 from the E. coli rrnB gene
    517..553     -  CDS            lacZα (fragment): LacZα fragment of β-galactosidase; lacZ fragment
    569..668     +  protein_bind   attL1: mutant version of attL; recombination site for the Gateway® LR reaction LR Clonase™
    710..1426    +  CDS            EGFP: EGFP is a basic (constitutively fluorescent) green fluorescent protein published in 1996, derived from Aequorea victoria. It is reported to be a rapidly-maturing weak dimer with moderate acid sensitivity.
   1481..2263    +  CDS            PCNA: PCNA_HUMAN - Experimental evidence at protein level: Swiss-Prot protein existence level 1. Auxiliary protein of DNA polymerase delta and is involved in the control of eukaryotic DNA replication by increasing the polymerase's processibility during elongation of the leading strand. Induces a robust stimulatory effect on the 3'-5' exonuclease and 3'- phosphodiesterase, but not apurinic-apyrimidinic (AP) endonuclease, APEX2 activities. Has to be loaded onto DNA in order to be able to stimulate APEX2. Plays a key role in DNA damage response (DDR) by being conveniently positioned at the replication
   2268..2367    -  protein_bind   attL2: mutant version of attL; recombination site for the Gateway® LR reaction LR Clonase™
   2385..2403    -  promoter       T7 promoter: promoter for bacteriophage T7 RNA polymerase
   2537..3346    +  CDS            KanR: aminoglycoside phosphotransferase; aph(3')-Ia; confers resistance to kanamycin in bacteria or G418 (Geneticin®) in eukaryotes
   3493..4081    +  rep_origin     ori: high-copy-number ColE1/pMB1/pBR322/pUC origin of replication
>Addgene plasmid #105977 | pME GFP-PCNA | addgene full sequence | sequence record 203072 | Addgene NGS Result
CTTTCCTGCGTTATCCCCTGATTCTGTGGATAACCGTATTACCGCCTTTGAGTGAGCTGATACCGCTCGC
CGCAGCCGAACGACCGAGCGCAGCGAGTCAGTGAGCGAGGAAGCGGAAGAGCGCCCAATACGCAAACCGC
CTCTCCCCGCGCGTTGGCCGATTCATTAATGCAGCTGGCACGACAGGTTTCCCGACTGGAAAGCGGGCAG
TGAGCGCAACGCAATTAATACGCGTACCGCTAGCCAGGAAGAGTTTGTAGAAACGCAAAAAGGCCATCCG
TCAGGATGGCCTTCTGCTTAGTTTGATGCCTGGCAGTTTATGGCGGGCGTCCTGCCCGCCACCCTCCGGG
CCGTTGCTTCACAACGTTCAAATCCGCTCCCGGCGGATTTGTCCTACTCAGGAGAGCGTTCACCGACAAA
CAACAGATAAAACGAAAGGCCCAGTCTTCCGACTGAGCCTTTCGTTTTATTTGATGCCTGGCAGTTCCCT
ACTCTCGCGTTAACGCTAGCATGGATGTTTTCCCAGTCACGACGTTGTAAAACGACGGCCAGTCTTAAGC
TCGGGCCCCAAATAATGATTTTATTTTGACTGATAGTGACCTGTTCGTTGCAACAAATTGATGAGCAATG
CTTTTTTATAATGCCAACTTTGTACAAAAAAGCAGGCTGGCCGAAGAAGAAGCGCAAAGTACTGGTACCG
GTCGCCACCATGGTGAGCAAGGGCGAGGAGCTGTTCACCGGGGTGGTGCCCATCCTGGTCGAGCTGGACG
GCGACGTAAACGGCCACAAGTTCAGCGTGTCCGGCGAGGGCGAGGGCGATGCCACCTACGGCAAGCTGAC
CCTGAAGTTCATCTGCACCACCGGCAAGCTGCCCGTGCCCTGGCCCACCCTCGTGACCACCCTGACCTAC
GGCGTGCAGTGCTTCAGCCGCTACCCCGACCACATGAAGCAGCACGACTTCTTCAAGTCCGCCATGCCCG
AAGGCTACGTCCAGGAGCGCACCATCTTCTTCAAGGACGACGGCAACTACAAGACCCGCGCCGAGGTGAA
GTTCGAGGGCGACACCCTGGTGAACCGCATCGAGCTGAAGGGCATCGACTTCAAGGAGGACGGCAACATC
CTGGGGCACAAGCTGGAGTACAACTACAACAGCCACAACGTCTATATCATGGCCGACAAGCAGAAGAACG
GCATCAAGGCCAACTTCAAGATCCGCCACAACATCGAGGACGGCAGCGTGCAGCTCGCCGACCACTACCA
GCAGAACACCCCCATCGGCGACGGCCCCGTGCTGCTGCCCGACAACCACTACCTGAGCACCCAGTCCGCC
CTGAGCAAAGACCCCAACGAGAAGCGCGATCACATGGTCCTGCTGGAGTTCGTGACCGCCGCCGGGATCA
CTCTCGGCATGGACGAGCTGTACAAGGGCGAAGGGCAAGGGCAAGGGCAAGGGCCGGGCCGCGGCTACGC
GTATCGATCCATGTTCGAGGCGCGCCTGGTCCAGGGCTCCATCCTCAAGAAGGTGTTGGAGGCACTCAAG
GACCTCATCAACGAGGCCTGCTGGGATATTAGCTCCAGCGGTGTAAACCTGCAGAGCATGGACTCGTCCC
ACGTCTCTTTGGTGCAGCTCACCCTGCGGTCTGAGGGCTTCGACACCTACCGCTGCGACCGCAACCTGGC
CATGGGCGTGAACCTCACCAGTATGTCCAAAATACTAAAATGCGCCGGCAATGAAGATATCATTACACTA
AGGGCCGAAGATAACGCGGATACCTTGGCGCTAGTATTTGAAGCACCAAACCAGGAGAAAGTTTCAGACT
ATGAAATGAAGTTGATGGATTTAGATGTTGAACAACTTGGAATTCCAGAACAGGAGTACAGCTGTGTAGT
AAAGATGCCTTCTGGTGAATTTGCACGTATATGCCGAGATCTCAGCCATATTGGAGATGCTGTTGTAATT
TCCTGTGCAAAAGACGGAGTGAAATTTTCTGCAAGTGGAGAACTTGGAAATGGAAACATTAAATTGTCAC
AGACAAGTAATGTCGATAAAGAGGAGGAAGCTGTTACCATAGAGATGAATGAACCAGTTCAACTAACTTT
TGCACTGAGGTACCTGAACTTCTTTACAAAAGCCACTCCACTCTCTTCAACGGTGACACTCAGTATGTCT
GCAGATGTACCCCTTGTTGTAGAGTATAAAATTGCGGATATGGGACACTTAAAATACTACTTGGCTCCCA
AGATCGAGGATGAAGAAGGATCTTAGGACCCAGCTTTCTTGTACAAAGTTGGCATTATAAGAAAGCATTG
CTTATCAATTTGTTGCAACGAACAGGTCACTATCAGTCAAAATAAAATCATTATTTGCCATCCAGCTGAT
ATCCCCTATAGTGAGTCGTATTACATGGTCATAGCTGTTTCCTGGCAGCTCTGGCCCGTGTCTCAAAATC
TCTGATGTTACATTGCACAAGATAAAAATATATCATCATGAACAATAAAACTGTCTGCTTACATAAACAG
TAATACAAGGGGTGTTATGAGCCATATTCAACGGGAAACGTCGAGGCCGCGATTAAATTCCAACATGGAT
GCTGATTTATATGGGTATAAATGGGCTCGCGATAATGTCGGGCAATCAGGTGCGACAATCTATCGCTTGT
ATGGGAAGCCCGATGCGCCAGAGTTGTTTCTGAAACATGGCAAAGGTAGCGTTGCCAATGATGTTACAGA
TGAGATGGTCAGACTAAACTGGCTGACGGAATTTATGCCTCTTCCGACCATCAAGCATTTTATCCGTACT
CCTGATGATGCATGGTTACTCACCACTGCGATCCCCGGAAAAACAGCATTCCAGGTATTAGAAGAATATC
CTGATTCAGGTGAAAATATTGTTGATGCGCTGGCAGTGTTCCTGCGCCGGTTGCATTCGATTCCTGTTTG
TAATTGTCCTTTTAACAGCGATCGCGTATTTCGTCTCGCTCAGGCGCAATCACGAATGAATAACGGTTTG
GTTGATGCGAGTGATTTTGATGACGAGCGTAATGGCTGGCCTGTTGAACAAGTCTGGAAAGAAATGCATA
AACTTTTGCCATTCTCACCGGATTCAGTCGTCACTCATGGTGATTTCTCACTTGATAACCTTATTTTTGA
CGAGGGGAAATTAATAGGTTGTATTGATGTTGGACGAGTCGGAATCGCAGACCGATACCAGGATCTTGCC
ATCCTATGGAACTGCCTCGGTGAGTTTTCTCCTTCATTACAGAAACGGCTTTTTCAAAAATATGGTATTG
ATAATCCTGATATGAATAAATTGCAGTTTCATTTGATGCTCGATGAGTTTTTCTAATCAGAATTGGTTAA
TTGGTTGTAACACTGGCAGAGCATTACGCTGACTTGACGGGACGGCGCAAGCTCATGACCAAAATCCCTT
AACGTGAGTTACGCGTCGTTCCACTGAGCGTCAGACCCCGTAGAAAAGATCAAAGGATCTTCTTGAGATC
CTTTTTTTCTGCGCGTAATCTGCTGCTTGCAAACAAAAAAACCACCGCTACCAGCGGTGGTTTGTTTGCC
GGATCAAGAGCTACCAACTCTTTTTCCGAAGGTAACTGGCTTCAGCAGAGCGCAGATACCAAATACTGTT
CTTCTAGTGTAGCCGTAGTTAGGCCACCACTTCAAGAACTCTGTAGCACCGCCTACATACCTCGCTCTGC
TAATCCTGTTACCAGTGGCTGCTGCCAGTGGCGATAAGTCGTGTCTTACCGGGTTGGACTCAAGACGATA
GTTACCGGATAAGGCGCAGCGGTCGGGCTGAACGGGGGGTTCGTGCACACAGCCCAGCTTGGAGCGAACG
ACCTACACCGAACTGAGATACCTACAGCGTGAGCTATGAGAAAGCGCCACGCTTCCCGAAGGGAGAAAGG
CGGACAGGTATCCGGTAAGCGGCAGGGTCGGAACAGGAGAGCGCACGAGGGAGCTTCCAGGGGGAAACGC
CTGGTATCTTTATAGTCCTGTCGGGTTTCGCCACCTCTGACTTGAGCGTCGATTTTTGTGATGCTCGTCA
GGGGGGCGGAGCCTATGGAAAAACGCCAGCAACGCGGCCTTTTTACGGTTCCTGGCCTTTTGCTGGCCTT
TTGCTCACATGTT
